>Addgene plasmid #34565 | pMSCVhygro-Cre | addgene full sequence | sequence record 130609 | Addgene NGS result
CAGCTGGCACGACAGGTTTCCCGACTGGAAAGCGGGCAGTGAGCGCAACGCAATTAATGTGAGTTAGCTC
ACTCATTAGGCACCCCAGGCTTTACACTTTATGCTTCCGGCTCGTATGTTGTGTGGAATTGTGAGCGGAT
AACAATTTCACAATTCTCCCCAGCTCTTTCTGCGCTGTCCATAATGAACTATTTCAGGAGTATTGGAGTA
TGTGGATTCAAAACAGTGGCTAATTGAGTCAGGATTACTTAATATTCGACTCCTACCCTCAGAATGTTGT
TCTCCAACTTCAAGAAACTGTTACCCATGAAAGACCCCCGCTGACGGGTAGTCAATCACTCAGAGGAGAC
CCTCCCAAGGAACAGCGAGACCACAAGTCGGATGCAACTGCAAGAGGGTTTATTGGATACACGGGTACCC
GGGCGACGCAGTCTATCGGAGGACTGGCGCGCCGAGTGAGGGGTTGTGGGCTCTTTTATTGAGCTCGGGG
AGCAGAAGCGCGCGAACAGAAGCGAGAAGCGAACTGATTGGTTAGTTCAAATAAGGCACAGGGTCATTTC
AGGTCCTTGGGGCACCCTGGAAACATCTGATGGTTCTCTAGAAACTGCTGAGGGCGGGACCGCATCTGGG
GACCATCTGTTCTTGGCCCTGAGCCGGGGCAGGAACTGCTTACCACAGATATCCTGTTTGGCCCATATTC
TGCTGTCTCTCTGTTCCTAACCTTGATCTGAACTTCTCTATTCTCAGTTATGTATTTTCCATGCCTTGCA
AAATGGCGTTACTTAAGCTAGCTTGCCAAACCTACAGGTGGGGTCTTTCATTCCCCCCTTTTTCTGGAGA
CTAAATAAAATCTTTTATTTTATCGATAAGCTTGGCTGCAGGTCGACGGATCTGCACCCAATCGGCAGGC
ACGGGCGGCGATCTCCAATCTGCGGGATCAGTCAGATCACCCGAGTGCGTGGGCATGACAATCGTGCCCT
GGGGACCAACACAATCCAGAAGGGCCTGAATCACTGCGACCGGCCCTCCCGCGACCCAGCCGAGCGAGCT
TAGCGAACTGTGGACGAGAACTGTGCCACCAAGCGTAAGGCCGTTCTCTCGCATTTGCCTTGCTAGGCTC
GCGCGAGTTGCTGGCTGAGGCGTTCTCGAAATCAGCTCTTGTTCGGTCGGCATCTACTCTATTCCTTTGC
CCTCGGACGAGTGCTGGGGCGTCGGTTTCCACTATCGGCGAGTACTTCTACACAGCCATCGGTCCAGACG
GCCGCGCTTCTGCGGGCGATTTGTGTACGCCCGACAGTCCCGGCTCCGGATCGGACGATTGCGTCGCATC
GACCCTGCGCCCAAGCTGCATCATCGAAATTGCCGTCAACCAAGCTCTGATAGAGTTGGTCAAGACCAAT
GCGGAGCATATACGCCCGGAGCCGCGGCGATCCTGCAAGCTCCGGATGCCTCCGCTCGAAGTAGCGCGTC
TGCTGCTCCATACAAGCCAACCACGGCCTCCAGAAGAAGATGTTGGCGACCTCGTATTGGGAATCCCCGA
ACATCGCCTCGCTCCAGTCAATGACCGCTGTTATGCGGCCATTGTCCGTCAGGACATTGTTGGAGCCGAA
ATCCGCGTGCACGAGGTGCCGGACTTCGGGGCAGTCCTCGGCCCAAAGCATCAGCTCATCGAGAGCCTGC
GCGACGGACGCACTGACGGTGTCGTCCATCACAGTTTGCCAGTGATACACATGGGGATCAGCAATCGCGC
ATATGAAATCACGCCATGTAGTGTATTGACCGATTCCTTGCGGTCCGAATGGGCCGAACCCGCTCGTCTG
GCTAAGATCGGCCGCAGCGATCGCATCCATGGCCTCCGCGACCGGCTGCAGAACAGCGGGCAGTTCGGTT
TCAGGCAGGTCTTGCAACGTGACACCCTGTGCACGGCGGGAGATGCAATAGGTCAGGCTCTCGCTGAATT
CCCCAATGTCAAGCACTTCCGGAATCGGGAGCGCGGCCGATGCAAAGTGCCGATAAACATAACGATCTTT
GTAGAAACCATCGGCGCAGCTATTTACCCGCAGGACATATCCACGCCCTCCTACATCGAAGCTGAAAGCA
CGAGATTCTTCGCCCTCCGAGAGCTGCATCAGGTCGGAGACGCTGTCGAACTTTTCGATCAGAAACTTCT
CGACAGACGTCGCGGTGAGTTCAGGCTTTTTCATGGTGGCGGGATGCAGGTCGAAAGGCCCGGAGATGAG
GAAGAGGAGAACAGCGCGGCAGACGTGCGCTTTTGAAGCGTGCAGAATGCCGGGCCTCCGGAGGACCTTC
GGGCGCCCGCCCCGCCCCTGAGCCCGCCCCTGAGCCCGCCCCCGGACCCACCCCTTCCCAGCCTCTGAGC
CCAGAAAGCGAAGGAGCAAAGCTGCTATTGGCCGCTGCCCCAAAGGCCTACCCGCTTCCATTGCTCAGCG
GTGCTGTCCATCTGCACGAGACTAGTGAGACGTGCTACTTCCATTTGTCACGTCCTGCACGACGCGAGCT
GCGGGGCGGGGGGGAACTTCCTGACTAGGGGAGGAGTAGAAGGTGGCGCGAAGGGGCCACCAAAGAACGG
AGCCGGTTGGCGCCTACCGGTGGATGTGGAATGTGTGCGAGGCCAGAGGCCACTTGTGTAGCGCCAAGTG
CCCAGCGGGGCTGCTAAAGCGCATGCTCCAGACTGCCTTGGGAAAAGCGCCTCCCCTACCCGGTAGAATT
CGTTAACCTCGACTAATCGCCATCTTCCAGCAGGCGCACCATTGCCCCTGTTTCACTATCCAGGTTACGG
ATATAGTTCATGACAATATTTACATTGGTCCAGCCACCAGCTTGCATGATCTCCGGTATTGAAACTCCAG
CGCGGGCCATATCTCGCGCGGCTCCGACACGGGCACTGTGTCCAGACCAGGCCAGGTATCTCTGACCAGA
GTCATCCTTAGCGCCGTAAATCAATCGATGAGTTGCTTCAAAAATCCCTTCCAGGGCGCGAGTTGATAGC
TGGCTGGTGGCAGATGGCGCGGCAACACCATTTTTTCTGACCCGGCAAAACAGGTAGTTATTCGGATCAT
CAGCTACACCAGAGACGGAAATCCATCGCTCGACCAGTTTAGTTACCCCCAGGCTAAGTGCCTTCTCTAC
ACCTGCGGTGCTAACCAGCGTTTTCGTTCTGCCAATATGGATTAACATTCTCCCACCGTCAGTACGTGAG
ATATCTTTAACCCTGATCCTGGCAATTTCGGCTATACGTAACAGGGTGTTATAAGCAATCCCCAGAAATG
CCAGATTACGTATATCCTGGCAGCGATCGCTATTTTCCATGAGTGAACGAACCTGGTCGAAATCAGTGCG
TTCGAACGCTAGAGCCTGTTTTGCACGTTCACCGGCATCAACGTTTTCTTTTCGGATCCGCCGCATAACC
AGTGAAACAGCATTGCTGTCACTTGGTCGTGGCAGCCCGGACCGACGATGAAGCATGTTTAGCTGGCCCA
AATGTTGCTGGATAGTTTTTACTGCCAGACCGCGCGCCTGAAGATATAGAAGATAATCGCGAACATCTTC
AGGTTCTGCGGGAAACCATTTCCGGTTATTCAACTTGCACCATGCCGCCCACGACCGGCAAACGGACAGA
AGCATTTTCCAGGTATGCTCAGAAAACGCCTGGCGATCCCTGAACATGTCCATCAGGTTCTTGCGAACCT
CATCACTCGTTGCATCGACCGGTAATGCAGGCAAATTTTGGTGTACGGTCAGTAAATTGGACACCTTCCT
CTTCTTCTTGGGCATGGTCGAATTCATCGATGATATCAGATCTAATTCCGGCGCCTAGAGAAGGAGTGAG
GGCTGGATAAAGGGAGGATCGAGGCGGGGTCGAACGAGGAGGTTCAAGGGGGAGAGACGGGGCGGATGGA
GGAAGAGGAGGCGGAGGCTTAGGGTGTACAAAGGGCTTGACCCAGGGAGGGGGGTCAAAAGCCAAGGCTT
CCCAGGTCACGATGTAGGGGACCTGGTCTGGGTGTCCATGCGGGCCAGGTGAAAAGACCTTGATCTTAAC
CTGGGTGATGAGGTCTCGGTTAAAGGTGCCGTCTCGCGGCCATCCGACGTTAAAGGTTGGCCATTCTGCA
GAGCAGAAGGTAACCCAACGTCTCTTCTTGACATCTACCGACTGGTTGTGAGCGATCCGCTCGACATCTT
TCCAGTGACCTAAGGTCAAACTTAAGGGAGTGGTAACAGTCTGGCCCTAATTTTCAGACAAATACAGAAA
CACAGTCAGACAGAGACAACACAGAACGATGCTGCAGCGCTGCAGCAGACAAGACGCGCGGCTTCGGTTC
CAAACCGAAAGCAAAAATTCAGACGGAGGCGGGAACTGTTTTAGGTTCTCGTCTCCTACCAGAACCACAT
ATCCTGACGGGGTCGGATTCCACATCGACTCCCTTCCTCAGGTCGGGCCACAAAAACGGCCCCCAAAGTC
CCTGGGACGTCTCCCAGGGTTGCGGCCGGGTGTTCAGAACTCGTCAGTTCCACCACGGGTCCGCCAGATA
CAGAGCTAGTTAGCTAACTAGTACAGACGCAGGCGCAAACATTAGATGCCGGCACAAACACGCACAAAGA
CAGAGACAGACACGAAACGACCGCTGGCCAGCTTACCTCCCGGCGGGGGGGTCGGTGGTCCCTGGGCAGG
GGTCTCCAAATCTCGGTGGAACCTCCAAATGAAAGACCCCCGAGGTGGGCAGTCAATCAATCTGAGGAGA
CCCTCCCAAGGATCAGCGAGTCCACGATTCGGATGCAAACAGCAAGAGGCTTTATTGGGAATACGGGTAC
CCGGGCGACGCAGTCTATCGGAGGACTGGCGCGCCGAGTGAGGGGTTGTGGGCTCTTTTATTGAGCTCGG
GGAGCAGAAGCGCGCGAACAGAAGCGAGAAGCGAACTGATTGGTTAGTTCAAATAAGGCACAGGGTCATT
TCAGGTCCTTGGGGCACCCTGGAAACATCTGATGGTTCTCTAGAAACTGCTGAGGGCGGGACCGCATCTG
GGGACCATCTGTTCTTGGCCCTGAGCCGGGGCAGGAACTGCTTACCACAGATATCCTGTTTGGCCCATAT
TCTGCTGTCTCTCTGTTCCTAACCTTGATCTGAACTTCTCTATTCTCAGTTATGTATTTTCCATGCCTTG
CAAAATGGCGTTACTTAAGCTAGCTTGCCAAACCTACAGGTGGGGTCTTTCATTCCCCCCTTTTTCTGGA
GACTAAATAAAATCTTTTATTTTATCTATGGCTCGTACTCTATAGGCTTCAGCTGGTGATATTGTTGAGT
CAAAACTAGAGCCTGGACCACTGATATCCTGTCTTTAACAAATTGGACTAATCGCCTCTACGCCGGACGC
ATCGTGGCCGGCATCACCGGCGCCACAGGTGCGGTTGCTGGCGCCTATATCGCCGACATCACCGATGGGG
AAGATCGGGCTCGCCACTTCGGGCTCATGAGCGCTTGTTTCGGCGTGGGTATGGTGGCAGGCCCCGTGGC
CGGGGGACTGTTGGGCGCCATCTCCTTGCATGCACCATTCCTTGCGCCGTCGTTTTACAACGTCGTGACT
GGGAAAACCCTGGCGTTACCCAACTTAATCGCCTTGCAGCACATCCCCCTTTCGCCAGCTGGCGTAATAG
CGAAGAGGCCCGCACCGATCGCCCTTCCCAACAGTTGCGCAGCCTGAATGGCGAATGGCGCCTGATGCGG
TATTTTCTCCTTACGCATCTGTGCGGTATTTCACACCGCATATGGTGCACTCTCAGTACAATCTGCTCTG
ATGCCGCATAGTTAAGCCAGCCCCGACACCCGCCAACACCCGCTGACGCGCCCTGACGGGCTTGTCTGCT
CCCGGCATCCGCTTACAGACAAGCTGTGACCGTCTCCGGGAGCTGCATGTGTCAGAGGTTTTCACCGTCA
TCACCGAAACGCGCGAGACGAAAGGGCCTCGTGATACGCCTATTTTTATAGGTTAATGTCATGATAATAA
TGGTTTCTTAGACGTCAGGTGGCACTTTTCGGGGAAATGTGCGCGGAACCCCTATTTGTTTATTTTTCTA
AATACATTCAAATATGTATCCGCTCATGAGACAATAACCCTGATAAATGCTTCAATAATATTGAAAAAGG
AAGAGTATGAGTATTCAACATTTCCGTGTCGCCCTTATTCCCTTTTTTGCGGCATTTTGCCTTCCTGTTT
TTGCTCACCCAGAAACGCTGGTGAAAGTAAAAGATGCTGAAGATCAGTTGGGTGCACGAGTGGGTTACAT
CGAACTGGATCTCAACAGCGGTAAGATCCTTGAGAGTTTTCGCCCCGAAGAACGTTTTCCAATGATGAGC
ACTTTTAAAGTTCTGCTATGTGGCGCGGTATTATCCCGTATTGACGCCGGGCAAGAGCAACTCGGTCGCC
GCATACACTATTCTCAGAATGACTTGGTTGAGTACTCACCAGTCACAGAAAAGCATCTTACGGATGGCAT
GACAGTAAGAGAATTATGCAGTGCTGCCATAACCATGAGTGATAACACTGCGGCCAACTTACTTCTGACA
ACGATCGGAGGACCGAAGGAGCTAACCGCTTTTTTGCACAACATGGGGGATCATGTAACTCGCCTTGATC
GTTGGGAACCGGAGCTGAATGAAGCCATACCAAACGACGAGCGTGACACCACGATGCCTGTAGCAATGGC
AACAACGTTGCGCAAACTATTAACTGGCGAACTACTTACTCTAGCTTCCCGGCAACAATTAATAGACTGG
ATGGAGGCGGATAAAGTTGCAGGACCACTTCTGCGCTCGGCCCTTCCGGCTGGCTGGTTTATTGCTGATA
AATCTGGAGCCGGTGAGCGTGGGTCTCGCGGTATCATTGCAGCACTGGGGCCAGATGGTAAGCCCTCCCG
TATCGTAGTTATCTACACGACGGGGAGTCAGGCAACTATGGATGAACGAAATAGACAGATCGCTGAGATA
GGTGCCTCACTGATTAAGCATTGGTAACTGTCAGACCAAGTTTACTCATATATACTTTAGATTGATTTAA
AACTTCATTTTTAATTTAAAAGGATCTAGGTGAAGATCCTTTTTGATAATCTCATGACCAAAATCCCTTA
ACGTGAGTTTTCGTTCCACTGAGCGTCAGACCCCGTAGAAAAGATCAAAGGATCTTCTTGAGATCCTTTT
TTTCTGCGCGTAATCTGCTGCTTGCAAACAAAAAAACCACCGCTACCAGCGGTGGTTTGTTTGCCGGATC
AAGAGCTACCAACTCTTTTTCCGAAGGTAACTGGCTTCAGCAGAGCGCAGATACCAAATACTGTTCTTCT
AGTGTAGCCGTAGTTAGGCCACCACTTCAAGAACTCTGTAGCACCGCCTACATACCTCGCTCTGCTAATC
CTGTTACCAGTGGCTGCTGCCAGTGGCGATAAGTCGTGTCTTACCGGGTTGGACTCAAGACGATAGTTAC
CGGATAAGGCGCAGCGGTCGGGCTGAACGGGGGGTTCGTGCACACAGCCCAGCTTGGAGCGAACGACCTA
CACCGAACTGAGATACCTACAGCGTGAGCTATGAGAAAGCGCCACGCTTCCCGAAGGGAGAAAGGCGGAC
AGGTATCCGGTAAGCGGCAGGGTCGGAACAGGAGAGCGCACGAGGGAGCTTCCAGGGGGAAACGCCTGGT
ATCTTTATAGTCCTGTCGGGTTTCGCCACCTCTGACTTGAGCGTCGATTTTTGTGATGCTCGTCAGGGGG
GCGGAGCCTATGGAAAAACGCCAGCAACGCGGCCTTTTTACGGTTCCTGGCCTTTTGCTGGCCTTTTGCT
CACATGTTCTTTCCTGCGTTATCCCCTGATTCTGTGGATAACCGTATTACCGCCTTTGAGTGAGCTGATA
CCGCTCGCCGCAGCCGAACGACCGAGCGCAGCGAGTCAGTGAGCGAGGAAGCGGAAGAGCGCCCAATACG
CAAACCGCCTCTCCCCGCGCGTTGGCCGATTCATTAATG
Features (pLannotate 1.2.2; 20 found; start..end, strand, type, name):
     55..76      +  protein_bind   CAP binding site: CAP binding activates transcription in the presence of cAMP. E. coli catabolite activator protein
     91..121     +  promoter       lac promoter: promoter for the E. coli lac operon
    129..145     +  protein_bind   lac operator: The lac repressor binds to the lac operator to inhibit transcription in E. coli. This inhibition can be relieved by adding lactose or isopropyl-β-D-thiogalactopyranoside (IPTG). lac repressor encoded by lacI
    307..821     -  LTR            3' LTR: 3' long terminal repeat from murine embryonic stem cell virus
    883..1161    -  CDS            yokD (fragment): YOKD_BACSU - Experimental evidence at protein level: Swiss-Prot protein existence level 1. May contribute to antibiotic resistance. From Bacillus subtilis (strain 168).
   1179..2204    -  CDS            HygR: aminoglycoside phosphotransferase from E. coli; aph(4)-Ia; confers resistance to hygromycin
   2222..2721    -  promoter       PGK promoter: mouse phosphoglycerate kinase 1 promoter
   2743..3773    -  CDS            Cre (fragment): site-specific recombinase Cre is a site-specific recombinase from bacteriophage P1. Recombination occurs at loxP sequences.
   3830..4246    -  CDS            gag (truncated): truncated Moloney murine leukemia virus (MMLV) gag gene lacking the start codon
   4313..4654    -  misc_feature   MESV Ψ: packaging signal of murine embryonic stem cell virus
   4718..5234    -  LTR            5' LTR: 5' long terminal repeat from murine embryonic stem cell virus
   5276..5374    -  CDS            env (fragment): murine leukemia virus gPr80 envelope polyprotein precursor; env; proteolytically cleaved into gp70SU and p15TM subunits
   5375..5576    +  CDS            TcR (fragment): tetracycline efflux protein; tet; confers resistance to tetracycline
   5576..5725    +  CDS            lacZα (fragment): LacZα fragment of β-galactosidase; lacZ fragment
   5731..5830    -  misc_feature   bom (fragment): basis of mobility region from pBR322
   5932..5967    -  CDS            rop (fragment): Rop protein, which maintains plasmids at low copy number; rop
   6062..6166    +  promoter       AmpR promoter: bla
   6167..7027    +  CDS            AmpR: β-lactamase; bla; confers resistance to ampicillin, carbenicillin, and related antibiotics
   7198..7786    +  rep_origin     ori: high-copy-number ColE1/pMB1/pBR322/pUC origin of replication
   7969..42      +  CDS            lacI (fragment) (across the origin): lac repressor; lacI; The lac repressor binds to the lac operator to inhibit transcription in E. coli. This inhibition can be relieved by adding lactose or isopropyl-β-D-thiogalactopyranoside (IPTG).
