[The description below was written by a language model from this plasmid's Addgene catalogue record and pLannotate feature annotations shown in this document.]
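Description:
pMSCVhygro-Cre is a gammaretroviral expression vector built on the pMSCVhygro (murine stem cell virus) backbone, designed to deliver Cre recombinase into mammalian cells by retroviral transduction. In bacteria it is maintained as a high-copy plasmid through a ColE1/pUC-type origin and selected with ampicillin via the β-lactamase gene. The sequenced record is about 8 kb, consistent with a roughly 7 kb backbone carrying an insert of about 1 kb. Several small annotated fragments outside the proviral region (lac promoter/operator, lacI, lacZα, TcR, rop, bom, env) appear to be backbone remnants with no evident functional role, and a short "yokD" match next to the hygromycin gene is probably likewise incidental.

The proviral cassette is flanked by 5' and 3' long terminal repeats derived from murine embryonic stem cell virus. It contains the Ψ packaging signal and a truncated, start-codon-less gag segment, which together support efficient packaging of the genomic RNA into virions when the viral proteins are supplied in trans by a packaging cell line. The Cre coding sequence, cloned between BglII and XhoI sites (the latter destroyed), lies downstream of these elements and is transcribed from the 5' LTR. Behind it, an internal mouse PGK promoter drives the hygromycin phosphotransferase gene, so stably transduced cells can be selected with hygromycin independently of LTR activity.

The vector is suited to excising or rearranging loxP-flanked sequences in cultured cells, such as deleting a floxed allele in conditional-knockout cells. The associated publication concerns the histone methyltransferase Ezh2 in adipogenesis, but the record does not state exactly how the plasmid was used there.
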