Addgene plasmid #34565: pMSCVhygro-Cre
Depositing lab: Kai Ge. Depositing organization: National Institute of Diabetes & Digestive & Kidney Diseases (NIDDK). Publication: Histone H3K27 methyltransferase Ezh2 represses Wnt genes to facilitate adipogenesis. Wang L, Jin Q, Lee JE, Su IH, Ge K. Proc Natl Acad Sci U S A. 2010 Apr 20. 107(16):7317-22. 10.1073/pnas.1000031107 PubMed 20368440.
Backbone
  Vector backbone: pMSCVhygro
  Backbone size w/o insert (bp): 7000
  Vector type: Mammalian Expression, Retroviral, Cre/Lox
  Selectable markers: Hygromycin
Growth in bacteria
  Bacterial resistance: Ampicillin, 100 μg/mL
  Growth temperature: 37°C
  Growth strain: DH5alpha
  Copy number: High Copy
Gene/Insert
  Gene/Insert name: Cre
  Insert size (bp): 1000
  Promoter: 5'LTR
  Cloning method: Restriction Enzyme; 5′ cloning site BglII (not destroyed); 3′ cloning site XhoI (destroyed during cloning)
  Sequencing primers: 5′ pLXSN 5'
Terms and licenses: Academic/Nonprofit Terms; Industry Terms: Not Available to Industry
How to cite: pMSCVhygro-Cre was a gift from Kai Ge (Addgene plasmid # 34565 ; http://n2t.net/addgene:34565 ; RRID:Addgene_34565)
