>Addgene plasmid #34565 | pMSCVhygro-Cre | addgene partial sequence | sequence record 42811 | pLXSN-5
CTCCTTCTCTAGGCGCCGGAATTAGATCTGATATCATCGATGAATTCGACCATGCCCAAGAAGAAGAGGA
AGGTGTCCAATTTACTGACCGTACACCAAAATTTGCCTGCATTACCGGTCGATGCAACGAGTGATGAGGT
TCGCAAGAACCTGATGGACATGTTCAGGGATCGCCAGGCGTTTTCTGAGCATACCTGGAAAATGCTTCTG
TCCGTTTGCCGGTCGTGGGCGGCATGGTGCAAGTTGAATAACCGGAAATGGTTTCCCGCAGAACCTGAAG
ATGTTCGCGATTATCTTCTATATCTTCAGGCGCGCGGTCTGGCAGTAAAAACTATCCAGCAACATTTGGG
CCAGCTAAACATGCTTCATCGTCGGTCCGGGCTGCCACGACCAAGTGACAGCAATGCTGTTTCACTGGTT
ATGCGGCGGATCCGAAAAGAAAACGTTGATGCCGGTGAACGTGCAAAACAGGCTCTAGCGTTCGAACGCA
CTGATTTCGACCAGGTTCGTTCACTCATGGAAAATAGCGATCGCTGCCAGGATATACGTAATCTGGCATT
TCTGGGGATTGCTTATAACACCCTGTTACGTATAGCCGAAATTGCCAGGATCAGGGTTAAAGATATCTCA
CGTACTGACGGTGGGAGAATGTTAATCCATATTGGCAGAACGAAAACGCTGGTTAGCACCGCAGGTGTAG
AGAAGGCACTTAGCCTGGGGGTAACTAAACTGGTCGAGCGATGGATTTCCGTCTCTGGTGTAGCTGATGA
TCCGAATAACTACCTGTTTTGCCGGGTCAGAAAAAATGGTGTTGCCGCGCCATCTGCCACCAGCCAGCTA
TCAACTCGCGCCCTGGAAGGGATTTTTGAAGCAACTCATCGATTGATTTACGGCGCTAAGGATGACTCTG
GTCAGAGATACCTGGCCTGGTCTGGACACAGTGCCCGTGTCG
