>Addgene plasmid #34565 | pMSCVhygro-Cre | addgene partial sequence | sequence record 45116 | mPGK-F 5'-cattctgcacgcttcaaaag-3'
ATCTCCGGGCCTTTCGACCTGCATCCCGCCACCATGAAAAAGCCTGAACTCACCGCGACGTCTGTCGAGA
AGTTTCTGATCGAAAAGTTCGACAGCGTCTCCGACCTGATGCAGCTCTCGGAGGGCGAAGAATCTCGTGC
TTTCAGCTTCGATGTAGGAGGGCGTGGATATGTCCTGCGGGTAAATAGCTGCGCCGATGGTTTCTACAAA
GATCGTTATGTTTATCGGCACTTTGCATCGGCCGCGCTCCCGATTCCGGAAGTGCTTGACATTGGGGAAT
TCAGCGAGAGCCTGACCTATTGCATCTCCCGCCGTGCACAGGGTGTCACGTTGCAAGACCTGCCTGAAAC
CGAACTGCCCGCTGTTCTGCAGCCGGTCGCGGAGGCCATGGATGCGATCGCTGCGGCCGATCTTAGCCAG
ACGAGCGGGTTCGGCCCATTCGGACCGCAAGGAATCGGTCAATACACTACATGGCGTGATTTCATATGCG
CGATTGCTGATCCCCATGTGTATCACTGGCAAACTGTGATGGACGACACCGTCAGTGCGTCCGTCGCGCA
GGCTCTCGATGAGCTGATGCTTTGGGCCGAGGACTGCCCCGAAGTCCGGCACCTCGTGCACGCGGATTTC
GGCTCCAACAATGTCCTGACGGACAATGGCCGCATAACAGCGGTCATTGACTGGAGCGAGGCGATGTTCG
GGGATTCCCAATACGAGGTCGCCAACATCTTCTTCTGGAGGCCGTGGTTGGCTTGTATGGAGCAGCAGAC
GCGCTACTTCGAGCGGAGGCATCCGGAGCTTGCAGGATCGCCGCGGCTCC
